>Addgene plasmid #48479 | pFUSB4_CGTT | depositor full sequence | sequence record 70179 | Full Sequence
ATGTTTTCCCAGTCACGACGTTGTAAAACGACGGCCAGTCTTAAGCGTCTCATGGCCTGACCCCGGACCA
AGTGGTGGCCTATCGCCAGCCACGATGGCGGCAAGCAAGCGCTCGAAACGGTGCAGCGGCTGTTGCCGGT
GCTGTGCCAGGACCATGGCCTGACCCCGGACCAAGTGGTGGCTATCGCCAGCAACAATGGCGGCAAGCAA
GCGCTCGAAACGGTGCAGCGGCTGTTGCCGGTGCTGTGCCAGGACCATGGCCTGACCCCGGACCAAGTGG
TGGCTATCGCCAGCAACGGTGGCGGCAAGCAAGCGCTCGAAACGGTGCAGCGGCTGTTGCCGGTGCTGTG
CCAGGACCATGGCCTGACCCCGGACCAAGTGGTGGCTATCGCCAGCAACGGTGGCGGCAAGCAAGCGCTC
GAAACGGTGCAGCGGCTGTTGCCGGTGCTGTGCCAGGACCATGGCCTGACCCCGGACCAAGTGGTGGCTA
TCGAGACGTCTAGACCAGCCAGGACAGAAATGCCTCGACTTCGCTGCTACCCAAGGTTGCCGGGTGACGC
ACACCGTGGAAACGGATGAAGGCACGAACCCAGTGGACATAAGCCTGTTCGGTTCGTAAGCTGTAATGCA
AGTAGCGTATGCGCTCACGCAACTGGTCCAGAACCTTGACCGAACGCAGCGGTGGTAACGGCGCAGTGGC
GGTTTTCATGGCTTGTTATGACTGTTTTTTTGGGGTACAGTCTATGCCTCGGGCATCCAAGCAGCAAGCG
CGTTACGCCGTGGGTCGATGTTTGATGTTATGGAGCAGCAACGATGTTACGCAGCAGGGCAGTCGCCCTA
AAACAAAGTTAAACATTATGAGGGAAGCGGTGATCGCCGAAGTATCGACTCAACTATCAGAGGTAGTTGG
CGTCATCGAGCGCCATCTCGAACCGACGTTGCTGGCCGTACATTTGTACGGCTCCGCAGTGGATGGCGGC
CTGAAGCCACACAGTGATATTGATTTGCTGGTTACGGTGACCGTAAGGCTTGATGAAACAACGCGGCGAG
CTTTGATCAACGACCTTTTGGAAACTTCGGCTTCCCCTGGAGAGAGCGAGATTCTCCGCGCTGTAGAAGT
CACCATTGTTGTGCACGACGACATCATTCCGTGGCGTTATCCAGCTAAGCGCGAACTGCAATTTGGAGAA
TGGCAGCGCAATGACATTCTTGCAGGTATCTTCGAGCCAGCCACGATCGACATTGATCTGGCTATCTTGC
TGACAAAAGCAAGAGAACATAGCGTTGCCTTGGTAGGTCCAGCGGCGGAGGAACTCTTTGATCCGGTTCC
TGAACAGGATCTATTTGAGGCGCTAAATGAAACCTTAACGCTATGGAACTCGCCGCCCGACTGGGCTGGC
GATGAGCGAAATGTAGTGCTTACGTTGTCCCGCATTTGGTACAGCGCAGTAACCGGCAAAATCGCGCCGA
AGGATGTCGCTGCCGACTGGGCAATGGAGCGCCTGCCGGCCCAGTATCAGCCCGTCATACTTGAAGCTAG
ACAGGCTTATCTTGGACAAGAAGAAGATCGCTTGGCCTCGCGCGCAGATCAGTTGGAAGAATTTGTCCAC
TACGTGAAAGGCGAGATCACCAAGGTAGTCGGCAAATAACCCTCGAGCCACCCATGACCAAAATCCCTTA
ACGTGAGTTACGCGTCGTTCCACTGAGCGTCAGACCCCGTAGAAAAGATCAAAGGATCTTCTTGAGATCC
TTTTTTTCTGCGCGTAATCTGCTGCTTGCAAACAAAAAAACCACCGCTACCAGCGGTGGTTTGTTTGCCG
GATCAAGAGCTACCAACTCTTTTTCCGAAGGTAACTGGCTTCAGCAGAGCGCAGATACCAAATACTGTCC
TTCTAGTGTAGCCGTAGTTAGGCCACCACTTCAAGAACTCTGTAGCACCGCCTACATACCTCGCTCTGCT
AATCCTGTTACCAGTGGCTGCTGCCAGTGGCGATAAGTCGTGTCTTACCGGGTTGGACTCAAGACGATAG
TTACCGGATAAGGCGCAGCGGTCGGGCTGAACGGGGGGTTCGTGCACACAGCCCAGCTTGGAGCGAACGA
CCTACACCGAACTGAGATACCTACAGCGTGAGCATTGAGAAAGCGCCACGCTTCCCGAAGGGAGAAAGGC
GGACAGGTATCCGGTAAGCGGCAGGGTCGGAACAGGAGAGCGCACGAGGGAGCTTCCAGGGGGAAACGCC
TGGTATCTTTATAGTCCTGTCGGGTTTCGCCACCTCTGACTTGAGCGTCGATTTTTGTGATGCTCGTCAG
GGGGGCGGAGCCTATGGAAAAACGCCAGCAACGCGGCCTTTTTACGGTTCCTGGCCTTTTGCTGGCCTTT
TGCTCACATGTTCTTTCCTGCGTTATCCCCTGATTCTGTGGATAACCGTATTACCGCCTTTGAGTGAGCT
GATACCGCTCGCCGCAGCCGAACGACCGAGCGCAGCGAGTCAGTGAGCGAGGAAGCGGAAGAGCGCCCAA
TACGCAAACCGCCTCTCCCCGCGCGTTGGCCGATTCATTAATGCAGCTGGCACGACAGGTTTCCCGACTG
GAAAGCGGGCAGTGAGCGCAACGCAATTAATACGCGTACCGCTAGCCAGGAAGAGTTTGTAGAAACGCAA
AAAGGCCATCCGTCAGGATGGCCTTCTGCTTAGTTTGATGCCTGGCAGTTTATGGCGGGCGTCCTGCCCG
CCACCCTCCGGGCCGTTGCTTCACAACGTTCAAATCCGCTCCCGGCGGATTTGTCCTACTCAGGAGAGCG
TTCACCGACAAACAACAGATAAAACGAAAGGCCCAGTCTTCCGACTGAGCCTTTCGTTTTATTTGATGCC
TGGCAGTTCCCTACTCTCGCGTTAACGCTAGCATGG
Features (pLannotate 1.2.2; 8 found; start..end, strand, type, name):
      3..39      -  CDS            lacZα (fragment): LacZα fragment of β-galactosidase; lacZ fragment
    596..619     +  promoter       Pc promoter (fragment): intI1 (promoter lies within the coding sequence); class 1 integron promoter
    795..851     +  CDS            GmR (fragment): gentamycin acetyltransferase; aacC1; confers resistance to gentamycin
    858..1649    +  CDS            SmR: aminoglycoside adenylyltransferase (Murphy, 1985); aadA; confers resistance to spectinomycin and streptomycin
   1742..2330    +  rep_origin     ori: high-copy-number ColE1/pMB1/pBR322/pUC origin of replication
   2513..2605    +  CDS            lacI (fragment): lac repressor; lacI; The lac repressor binds to the lac operator to inhibit transcription in E. coli. This inhibition can be relieved by adding lactose or isopropyl-β-D-thiogalactopyranoside (IPTG).
   2660..2687    -  terminator     rrnB T2 terminator: transcription terminator T2 from the E. coli rrnB gene
   2819..2862    +  terminator     rrnB T1 terminator: Escherichia coli rrnB; transcription terminator T1 from the E. coli rrnB gene
