[The description below was written by a language model from this plasmid's Addgene catalogue record and pLannotate feature annotations shown in this document.]
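Description:
pFUSB4_CGTT is a small (about 2.9 kb) bacterial intermediate plasmid for Golden Gate assembly of TAL effector nucleases, built in the pFUS_B4 array backbone. It carries a pre-assembled synthetic block of four TALE repeats whose repeat-variable diresidues are HD, NN, NG and NG. Under the standard TALE code these specify the bases C, G, T and T, which gives the plasmid its name. The catalogue lists the vector type as mammalian expression/TALEN, but the annotated features include no eukaryotic promoter, nuclease domain or polyadenylation signal. It therefore looks like a cloning module rather than an expression construct in its own right. The depositor notes that it was made by Golden Gate cloning.

The plasmid replicates in E. coli from a high-copy ColE1/pUC-type origin and is selected with spectinomycin through the aadA (SmR) aminoglycoside adenylyltransferase gene. Upstream of this gene are a fragment of the class 1 integron Pc promoter and a short remnant of a gentamicin acetyltransferase gene, both probably left over from the integron-derived resistance cassette. Small fragments of lacZα and lacI remain, likely remnants of a lacZ screening cassette displaced when the repeats were inserted, although the record does not say so. The rrnB T1 and T2 terminators are also present and probably insulate the cloning region. The automated feature table does not annotate the TALE repeat array itself, so the exact position of the insert is not recorded.

The associated publication describes a simplified 15-RVD GoldyTALEN design for in vivo genome engineering. Ready-made four-repeat modules like this one would be combined with other repeat blocks in a later Golden Gate step to build complete TALEN DNA-binding domains in a final expression backbone.
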