Addgene plasmid #48479: pFUSB4_CGTT
Depositing lab: Stephen Ekker. Depositing organization: Mayo Foundation for Medical Education and Research. Publication: High Efficiency In Vivo Genome Engineering with a Simplified 15-RVD GoldyTALEN Design. Ma AC, Lee HB, Clark KJ, Ekker SC. PLoS One. 2013 May 29;8(5):e65259. doi: 10.1371/journal.pone.0065259. Print 2013. PubMed 23734242.
Backbone
  Vector backbone: pFUS_B4
  Vector type: Mammalian Expression, TALEN
Growth in bacteria
  Bacterial resistance: Spectinomycin, 50 μg/mL
  Growth temperature: 37°C
  Growth strain: Top10
  Copy number: Unknown
Gene/Insert
  Gene/Insert name: RVD sequence: HD NN NG NG
  Species: Synthetic
  Cloning method: Unknown
  Sequencing primers: 5′ ttgatgcctggcagttccct; 3′ cgaaccgaacaggcttatgt
Terms and licenses: Academic/Nonprofit Terms; Industry Terms: Not Available to Industry
Depositor comments: Plasmid was created using Golden Gate cloning.
How to cite: pFUSB4_CGTT was a gift from Stephen Ekker (Addgene plasmid # 48479 ; http://n2t.net/addgene:48479 ; RRID:Addgene_48479)
