>Addgene plasmid #48479 | pFUSB4_CGTT | addgene partial sequence | sequence record 70964 | pCR8_F1 5'-ttgatgcctggcagttccct-3'
GTCACGACGTTGTAAAACGACGGCCAGTCTTAAGCGTCTCATGGCCTGACCCCGGACCAAGTGGTGGCTA
TCGCCAGCCACGATGGCGGCAAGCAAGCGCTCGAAACGGTGCAGCGGCTGTTGCCGGTGCTGTGCCAGGA
CCATGGCCTGACCCCGGACCAAGTGGTGGCTATCGCCAGCAACAATGGCGGCAAGCAAGCGCTCGAAACG
GTGCAGCGGCTGTTGCCGGTGCTGTGCCAGGACCATGGCCTGACCCCGGACCAAGTGGTGGCTATCGCCA
GCAACGGTGGCGGCAAGCAAGCGCTCGAAACGGTGCAGCGGCTGTTGCCGGTGCTGTGCCAGGACCATGG
CCTGACCCCGGACCAAGTGGTGGCTATCGCCAGCAACGGTGGCGGCAAGCAAGCGCTCGAAACGGTGCAG
CGGCTGTTGCCGGTGCTGTGCCAGGACCATGGCCTGACCCCGGACCAAGTGGTGGCTATCGAGACGTCTA
GACCAGCCAGGACAGAAATGCCTCGACTTCGCTGCTACCCAAGGTTGCCGGGTGACGCACACCGTGGAAA
CGGATGAAGGCACGAACCCAGTGGACATAAGCCTGTTCGGTTCGTAAGCTGTAATGCAAGTAGCGTATGC
GCTCACGCAACTGGTCCAGAACCTTGACCGAACGCAGCGGTGGTAACGGCGCAGTGGCGGTTTTCATGGC
TTGTTATGACTGTTTTTTTGGGGTACAGTCTATGCCTCGGGCATCCAAGCAGCAAGCGCGTTACGCCGTG
GGTCGATGTTTGATGTTATGGAGCAGCAACGATGTTACGCAGCA
